>Addgene plasmid #110118 | Hy_pMT dati MCS circfirefly_1677 | depositor full sequence | sequence record 207164 | Hy_pMT dati MCS circfirefly_1677 sequence 10054 bps
AAAAGGCCGCGTTGCTGGCGTTTTTCCATAGGCTCCGCCCCCCTGACGAGCATCACAAAAATCGACGCTC
AAGTCAGAGGTGGCGAAACCCGACAGGACTATAAAGATACCAGGCGTTTCCCCCTGGAAGCTCCCTCGTG
CGCTCTCCTGTTCCGACCCTGCCGCTTACCGGATACCTGTCCGCCTTTCTCCCTTCGGGAAGCGTGGCGC
TTTCTCATAGCTCACGCTGTAGGTATCTCAGTTCGGTGTAGGTCGTTCGCTCCAAGCTGGGCTGTGTGCA
CGAACCCCCCGTTCAGCCCGACCGCTGCGCCTTATCCGGTAACTATCGTCTTGAGTCCAACCCGGTAAGA
CACGACTTATCGCCACTGGCAGCAGCCACTGGTAACAGGATTAGCAGAGCGAGGTATGTAGGCGGTGCTA
CAGAGTTCTTGAAGTGGTGGCCTAACTACGGCTACACTAGAAGGACAGTATTTGGTATCTGCGCTCTGCT
GAAGCCAGTTACCTTCGGAAAAAGAGTTGGTAGCTCTTGATCCGGCAAACAAACCACCGCTGGTAGCGGT
GGTTTTTTTGTTTGCAAGCAGCAGATTACGCGCAGAAAAAAAGGATCTCAAGAAGATCCTTTGATCTTTT
CTACGGGGTCTGACGCTCAGTGGAACGAAAACTCACGTTAAGGGATTTTGGTCATGAGATTATCAAAAAG
GATCTTCACCTAGATCCTTTTAAATTAAAAATGAAGTTTTAAATCAATCTAAAGTATATATGAGTAAACT
TGGTCTGACAGTTACCAATGCTTAATCAGTGAGGCACCTATCTCAGCGATCTGTCTATTTCGTTCATCCA
TAGTTGCCTGACTCCCCGTCGTGTAGATAACTACGATACGGGAGGGCTTACCATCTGGCCCCAGTGCTGC
AATGATACCGCGAGACCCACGCTCACCGGCTCCAGATTTATCAGCAATAAACCAGCCAGCCGGAAGGGCC
GAGCGCAGAAGTGGTCCTGCAACTTTATCCGCCTCCATCCAGTCTATTAATTGTTGCCGGGAAGCTAGAG
TAAGTAGTTCGCCAGTTAATAGTTTGCGCAACGTTGTTGCCATTGCTGCAGGCATCGTGGTGTCACGCTC
GTCGTTTGGTATGGCTTCATTCAGCTCCGGTTCCCAACGATCAAGGCGAGTTACATGATCCCCCATGTTG
TGCAAAAAAGCGGTTAGCTCCTTCGGTCCTCCGATCGTTGTCAGAAGTAAGTTGGCCGCAGTGTTATCAC
TCATGGTTATGGCAGCACTGCATAATTCTCTTACTGTCATGCCATCCGTAAGATGCTTTTCTGTGACTGG
TGAGTACTCAACCAAGTCATTCTGAGAATAGTGTATGCGGCGACCGAGTTGCTCTTGCCCGGCGTCAACA
CGGGATAATACCGCGCCACATAGCAGAACTTTAAAAGTGCTCATCATTGGAAAACGTTCTTCGGGGCGAA
AACTCTCAAGGATCTTACCGCTGTTGAGATCCAGTTCGATGTAACCCACTCGTGCACCCAACTGATCTTC
AGCATCTTTTACTTTCACCAGCGTTTCTGGGTGAGCAAAAACAGGAAGGCAAAATGCCGCAAAAAAGGGA
ATAAGGGCGACACGGAAATGTTGAATACTCATACTCTTCCTTTTTCAATATTATTGAAGCATTTATCAGG
GTTATTGTCTCATGAGCGGATACATATTTGAATGTATTTAGAAAAATAAACAAATAGGGGTTCCGCGCAC
ATTTCCCCGAAAAGTGCCACCTGACGTCTAAGAAACCATTATTATCATGACATTAACCTATAAAAATAGG
CGTATCACGAGGCCCTTTCGTCTTCAAGAATTCACATTTGTACGAATTTTTTTTTTATCAAAAGTTCGAG
TTTTTCACCAATTTCCTCATCAACCGAGCAAGGCAAACGGCTTTGAATAATATGGTGTTATATATACATA
TATCAAATCGCTGCTGACTGCGTGATTGATGGCCCCAAGATTACATATTATCGAATCAGGATTCAGAAGG
AGATCAATGTCAAATGCGGACAGGAACATGAAAGACGCCTGTTATGCGCAATTAAAAATTTGGGTTTAAT
TGCTGTGGAAACTGTTGTTGGCGGCATCTTAAGTTCCTGTTTAACAACATCAACTACTTATGTACGTAGA
AGCGTTTAAGCCATTTGCATACAGATGAGAACTGGCTTTTGTGCTAATCAGTCAAGATGACTCCGATGAT
GATGACTCATTACCTGACCAGTTTTCGCTGCTTTCTTTTCAACAACTACTTGTATATGTATTGTATCCAA
TAGCAATACATTGAATTTCCATGGTCTAGTCACGTATTATCATTTAATTGACACCAAGTCGTGTTATTGT
TGAGCTATCGAGTTCAGCTCAAACATTTCTTATTCCCATGAATAAGCCGGCAAAAATATGCAATCTATGA
AAGTTAATATAAGCAAACCTTACTTTGACTCAATACCAATGCACTTTGTGTCGATAGGTTCACGCAATTG
AGGCGATTATTCCGATAACCCAAGCGATTGACTGTTCCCGTTTCGATTCCAATTGAAATTTGGAAATGTA
CAATAGTTTTGCTATATGCTGTCAAGTACGCTCTTATCTTCTCTGGGTTTTCTTCAGAGTTTCGAAACGC
TTCTTCTTTTTTTTGTTTTTTTTTTTTTGGAATCTCGTATTTTGGAAGGGGCTCCCCTCTGGAATTTGTT
ACACTGTCGTTATCATTGCGAACAAGCGGCCCGAAGCTATCAGCGACTTTAACATTTACAATGCACTTTT
TTACGACCAATTAAATGTACATTTTCCTTTCTTCGCCCGTTGATAAGCGAACGCGATGTGGCGCAGGCAA
TGTGTTGCTCTTGCGACACAAACGCAATCAAAATGGATTCAATTTCGCTTTTTCCCAGTGAAACGAAGAA
CGAACCGACCATCATGATATGCTCCTCTGCATGTTGCGTATTGAATCAATGACAATTTCAATTAAGCCGC
CCGTTCGTCATGCGTTTTCGTGCGCTTCGAAATGCTGATAACGCTGCTGTCCTCCAACTGCTTTGCATGT
GGACACAATTCCATTTATTTAATTCTTTTATTTGGATCGGTTAAATTAAAAAGCGCCTTGTTACGCATTT
AACGTTGTTTCCGGTGCGTGGTGGTTTCATGCTTCTGGGAACGGCAAATGGGTTTAGGATTGGGAACCCC
TCATCATCTGTTGGAATATACTATTCAACCTACAAAAGTAACGTTAAACAACACTACTTTATATTTGATA
TGAATGGCCACACCTTTTATGCCATAAAACATATTGTAAGAGAATACCACTCTTTTTATTCCTTCTTTCC
TTCTTGTACGTTTTTTGCTGTAAGTAGGTCGTGGTGCTGGTGTTGCAGTTGAAATAACTTAAAATATAAA
TCATAAAACTCAAACATAAACTTGACTATTTATTTATTTATTAAGAAAGGAAATATAAATTATAAATTAC
AACAGGTTATGGACCTGCAGCCAAGCTTGGCGCTCGTCCGGGGGCAATGAGATATGAAAAAGCCTGAACT
CACCGCGACGTCTGTCGAGAAGTTTCTGATCGAAAAGTTCGACAGCGTCTCCGACCTGATGCAGCTCTCG
GAGGGCGAAGAATCTCGTGCTTTCAGCTTCGATGTAGGAGGGCGTGGATATGTCCTGCGGGTAAATAGCT
GCGCCGATGGTTTCTACAAAGATCGTTATGTTTATCGGCACTTTGCATCGGCCGCGCTCCCGATTCCGGA
AGTGCTTGACATTGGGGAATTCAGCGAGAGCCTGACCTATTGCATCTCCCGCCGTGCACAGGGTGTCACG
TTGCAAGACCTGCCTGAAACCGAACTGCCCGCTGTTCTGCAGCCGGTCGCGGAGGCCATGGATGCGATCG
CTGCGGCCGATCTTAGCCAGACGAGCGGGTTCGGCCCATTCGGACCGCAAGGAATCGGTCAATACACTAC
ATGGCGTGATTTCATATGCGCGATTGCTGATCCCCATGTGTATCACTGGCAAACTGTGATGGACGACACC
GTCAGTGCGTCCGTCGCGCAGGCTCTCGATGAGCTGATGCTTTGGGCCGAGGACTGCCCCGAAGTCCGGC
ACCTCGTGCACGCGGATTTCGGCTCCAACAATGTCCTGACGGACAATGGCCGCATAACAGCGGTCATTGA
CTGGAGCGAGGCGATGTTCGGGGATTCCCAATACGAGGTCGCCAACATCTTCTTCTGGAGGCCGTGGTTG
GCTTGTATGGAGCAGCAGACGCGCTACTTCGAGCGGAGGCATCCGGAGCTTGCAGGATCGCCGCGGCTCC
GGGCGTATATGCTCCGCATTGGTCTTGACCAACTCTATCAGAGCTTGGTTGACGGCAATTTCGATGATGC
AGCTTGGGCGCAGGGTCGATGCGACGCAATCGTCCGATCCGGAGCCGGGACTGTCGGGCGTACACAAATC
GCCCGCAGAAGCGCGGCCGTCTGGACCGATGGCTGTGTAGAAGTACTCGCCGATAGTGGAAACCGACGCC
CCAGCACTCGTCCGAGGGCAAAGGAATAGAGTAGATGCCGACCGAACAAGAGCTGATTTCGAGAACGCCT
CAGCCAGCAACTCGCGCGAGCCTAGCAAGGCAAATGCGAGAGAACGGCCTTACGCTTGGTGGCACAGTTC
TCGTCCACAGTTCGCTAAGCTCGCTCGGCTGGGTCGCGGGAGGGCCGGTCGCAGTGATTCAGGCCCTTCT
GGATTGTGTTGGTCCCCAGGGCACGATTGTCATGCCCACGCACTCGGGTGATCTGACTGATCCCGCAGAT
TGGAGATCGCCGCCCGTGCCTGCCGATTGGGTGCAGATCTTTGTGAAGGAACCTTACTTCTGTGGTGTGA
CATAATTGGACAAACTACCTACAGAGATTTAAAGCTCTAAGGTAAATATAAAATTTTTAAGTGTATAATG
TGTTAAACTACTGATTCTAATTGTTTGTGTATTTTAGATTCCAACCTATGGAACTGATGAATGGGAGCAG
TGGTGGAATGCCTTTAATGAGGAAAACCTGTTTTGCTCAGAAGAAATGCCATCTAGTGATGATGAGGCTA
CTGCTGACTCTCAACATTCTACTCCTCCAAAAAAGAAGAGAAAGGTAGAAGACCCCAAGGACTTTCCTTC
AGAATTGCTAAGTTTTTTGAGTCATGCTGTGTTTAGTAATAGAACTCTTGCTTGCTTTGCTATTTACACC
ACAAAGGAAAAAGCTGCACTGCTATACAAGAAAATTATGGAAAAATATTCTGTAACCTTTATAAGTAGGC
ATAACAGTTATAATCATAACATACTGTTTTTTCTTACTCCACACAGGCATAGAGTGTCTGCTATTAATAA
CTATGCTCAAAAATTGTGTACCTTTAGCTTTTTAATTTGTAAAGGGGTTAATAAGGAATATTTGATGTAT
AGTGCCTTGACTAGAGATCATAATCAGCCATACCACATTTGTAGAGGTTTTACTTGCTTTAAAAAACCTC
CCACACCTCCCCCTGAACCTGAAACATAAAATGAATGCAATTGTTGTTGTTAACTTGTTTATTGCAGCTT
ATAATGGTTACAAATAAAGCAATAGCATCACAAATTTCACAAATAAAGCATTTTTTTCACTGCATTCTAG
TTGTGGTTTGTCCAAACTCATCAATGTATCTTATCATGTCTGGATCAATTCGTTGCAGGACAGGATGTGG
TGCCCGATGTGACTAGCTCTTTGCTGCAGGCCGTCCTATCCTCTGGTTCCGATAAGAGACCCAGAACTCC
GGCCCCCCACCGCCCACCGCCACCCCCATACATATGTGGTACGCAAGTAAGAGTGCCTGCGCATGCCCCA
TGTGCCCCACCAAGAGCTTTGCATCCCATACAAGTCCCCAAAGTGGAGAACCGAACCAATTCTTCGCGGG
CAGAACAAAAGCTTCTGCACACGTCTCCACTCGAATTTGGAGCCGGCCGGCGTGTGCAAAAGAGGTGAAT
CGAACGAAAGACCCGTGTGTAAAGCCGCGTTTCCAAAATGTATAAAACCGAGAGCATCTGGCCAATGTGC
ATCAGTTGTGGTCAGCAGCAAAATCAAGTGAATCATCTCAGTGCAACTAAAGGGGGGATCTCGAGCCTCT
GCCATGACTATCGTAGAGTAAAAAGGGTTAAGCATTTCCGACCATATAAAGTATAAATACTCTTGATCAG
AATCAATAGCCGAGTCGAACTGGCCATGTCCGCCTCAACCTATGAGGATTGAAACAAGCATTCATTCTGA
ATACATAGACGCAGCGCAAGTTTGTTGACTCATATTGTCACACTCACTCTAACGCCCACAAAGCGCCTTA
ACCTGCCACGGACACCTTTTTGAAATTCGAAATATTTCGTTATCTTTTCATATTTTTATTAGTTTTGTAA
ATTTATATCGAGTTGCAAAAAAAACTATTCCACGCCAACTATAACTCCCACAAACCGCCCAAAAATGCCA
CACCCACTCTTTTAAGAAATGATTCAATTTTGTTGGATTAAATAAGTCGTTTTCCTTATTTCAATCTATA
TGCCGAAAACATATTGACCACGCCCACTCTGACCCCTAAAACCGCCCAATTTTAAAAATTCAAAAAACCC
TTTTACGCTTAACAACTTTTTTTGTTTTACAGGCAGGTACCATGGAAGATGCCAAAAACATTAAGAAGGG
CCCAGCGCCATTCTACCCACTCGAAGACGGGACCGCCGGCGAGCAGCTGCACAAAGCCATGAAGCGCTAC
GCCCTGGTGCCCGGCACCATCGCCTTTACCGACGCACATATCGAGGTGGACATTACCTACGCCGAGTACT
TCGAGATGAGCGTTCGGCTGGCAGAAGCTATGAAGCGCTATGGGCTGAATACAAACCATCGGATCGTGGT
GTGCAGCGAGAATAGCTTGCAGTTCTTCATGCCCGTGTTGGGTGCCCTGTTCATCGGTGTGGCTGTGGCC
CCAGCTAACGACATCTACAACGAGCGCGAGCTGCTGAACAGCATGGGCATCAGCCAGCCCACCGTCGTAT
TCGTGAGCAAGAAAGGGCTGCAAAAGATCCTCAACGTGCAAAAGAAGCTACCGATCATACAAAAGATCAT
CATCATGGATAGCAAGACCGACTACCAGGGCTTCCAAAGCATGTACACCTTCGTGACTTCCCATTTGCCA
CCCGGCTTCAACGAGTACGACTTCGTGCCCGAGAGCTTCGACCGGGACAAAACCATCGCCCTGATCATGA
ACAGTAGTGGCAGTACCGGATTGCCCAAGGGCGTAGCCCTACCGCACCGCACCGCTTGTGTCCGATTCAG
TCATGCCCGCGACCCCATCTTCGGCAACCAGATCATCCCCGACACCGCTATCCTCAGCGTGGTGCCATTT
CACCACGGCTTCGGCATGTTCACCACGCTGGGCTACTTGATCTGCGGCTTTCGGGTCGTGCTCATGTACC
GCTTCGAGGAGGAGCTATTCTTGCGCAGCTTGCAAGACTATAAGATTCAATCTGCCCTGCTGGTGCCCAC
ACTATTTAGCTTCTTCGCTAAGAGCACTCTCATCGACAAGTACGACCTAAGCAACTTGCACGAGATCGCC
AGCGGCGGGGCGCCGCTCAGCAAGGAGGTAGGTGAGGCCGTGGCCAAACGCTTCCACCTACCAGGCATCC
GCCAGGGCTACGGCCTGACAGAAACAACCAGCGCCATTCTGATCACCCCCGAAGGGGACGACAAGCCTGG
CGCAGTAGGCAAGGTGGTGCCCTTCTTCGAGGCTAAGGTGGTGGACTTGGACACCGGTAAGACACTGGGT
GTGAACCAGCGCGGCGAGCTGTGCGTCCGTGGCCCCATGATCATGAGCGGCTACGTTAACAACCCCGAGG
CTACAAACGCTCTCATCGACAAGGACGGCTGGCTGCACAGCGGCGACATCGCCTACTGGGACGAGGACGA
GCACTTCTTCATCGTGGACCGGCTGAAGAGCCTGATCAAATACAAGGGCTACCAGGTAGCCCCAGCCGAA
CTGGAGAGCATCCTGCTGCAACACCCCAACATCTTCGACGCCGGGGTCGCCGGCCTGCCCGACGACGATG
CCGGCGAGCTGCCCGCCGCAGTCGTCGTGCTGGAACACGGTAAAACCATGACCGAGAAGGAGATCGTGGA
CTATGTGGCCAGCCAGGTTACAACCGCCAAGAAGCTGCGCGGTGGTGTTGTGTTCGTGGACGAGGTGCCT
AAAGGACTGACCGGCAAGTTGGACGCCCGCAAGATCCGCGAGATTCTCATTAAGGCCAAGAAGGGCGGCA
AGATCGCCGTGTAACCCGGGGAGCTCCAGGTATTGTTTTGAAGATTTTTCTGCTTATCTATATACTTTAA
AGGGAACCTGGTAATCGAATATTCGATGCAGTCCAAACAAGAGTAGTAAAAAATCAACAGAGAACGCTAT
TCGAGTTTTTAGACTAGACTATATGTACACCCGATATTTAGCTGTTACGAGCGCAACAATGAACTTTCAA
AATTGTGTGACTGTTTTGGACGTTTTGCAGGTGTAAGTAGGGGCGTGGCCAAAGTGTTTTTGGTATGTCA
ATAAAAATTGGCAAGACAATGAAAACGAAGATTAATCAAAACATTTTTTGTGGGGGCGTGGCAAACAGTT
TTTTGGCAAATCGATTTTATTTTATCGATGAAATAATATGAATACATTTTGCAAGAGCGTGGGAGTGGCA
GTTCTGGACGCTTTGTGGGCGTTAGAGGATGCGTAGCAACAAACTTGCGCTGCGATCTATGCTTAATCTC
AACTTTCTAGCTTTTAGTTAGATAGTTTCTGAAATCTCGACGTTCATACAGACGGATATGGCCAGTTCGA
CTCGTCTTTTGATGCTAATCAAGAATATATGTAGTTTATATGGTCGGAAACGCTTCCTTCTACCTGTTAC
ATACCTTTAAACAAATCTAGTATACACTTTCCCTCTACGAGTAATGGGTATGAAAACAAAAATCAACACG
CATCAACGCATTTTGGAAAGTTGAAGGCGTGATAGTGCGGCCGCAACTTGTTTATTGCAGCTTATAATGG
TTACAAATAAAGCAATAGCATCACAAATTTCACAAATAAAGCATTTTTTTCACTGCATTCTAGTTGTGGT
TTGTCCAAACTCATCAATGTATCTTAACTAGTGGATCCACTAGGGGCCGCCGACGCGAGGCTGGATGGCC
TTCCCCATTATGATTCTTCTCGCTTCCGGCGGCATCGGGATGCCCGCGTTGCAGGCCATGCTGTCCAGGC
AGGTAGATGACGACCATCAGGGACAGCTTCAAGGATCGCTCGCGGCTCTTACCAGCCTAACTTCGATCAT
TGGACCGCTGATCGTCACGGCGATTTATGCCGCCTCGGCGAGCACATGGAACGGGTTGGCATGGATTGTA
GGCGCCGCCCTATACCTTGTCTGCCTCCCCGCGTTGCGTCGCGGTGCATGGAGCCGGGCCACCTCGACCT
GAATGGAAGCCGGCGGCACCTCGCTAACGGATTCACCACTCCAAGAATTGGAGCCAATCAATTCTTGCGG
AGAACTGTGAATGCGCAAACCAACCCTTGGCAGAACATATCCATCGCGTCCGCCATCTCCAGCAGCCGCA
CGCGGCGCATCTCGGGCAGCGTTGGGTCCTGGCCACGGGTGCGCATGATCGTGCTCCTGTCGTTGAGGAC
CCGGCTAGGCTGGCGGGGTTGCCTTACTGGTTAGCAGAATGAATCACCGATACGCGAGCGAACGTGAAGC
GACTGCTGCTGCAAAACGTCTGCGACCTGAGCAACAACATGAATGGTCTTCGGTTTCCGTGTTTCGTAAA
GTCTGGAAACGCGGAAGTCAGCGCTCTTCCGCTTCCTCGCTCACTGACTCGCTGCGCTCGGTCGTTCGGC
TGCGGCGAGCGGTATCAGCTCACTCAAAGGCGGTAATACGGTTATCCACAGAATCAGGGGATAACGCAGG
AAAGAACATGTGAGCAAAAGGCCAGCAAAAGGCCAGGAACCGTA
Features (pLannotate 1.2.2; 17 found; start..end, strand, type, name):
     23..611     -  rep_origin     ori: high-copy-number ColE1/pMB1/pBR322/pUC origin of replication
    782..1642    -  CDS            AmpR: β-lactamase; bla; confers resistance to ampicillin, carbenicillin, and related antibiotics
   1643..1747    -  promoter       AmpR promoter: bla
   3229..3508    +  promoter       copia promoter: strong promoter from the Drosophila transposable element copia (Sinclair et al., 1986)
   3554..4579    +  CDS            HygR: aminoglycoside phosphotransferase from E. coli; aph(4)-Ia; confers resistance to hygromycin
   4597..4869    +  CDS            yokD (fragment): YOKD_BACSU - Experimental evidence at protein level: Swiss-Prot protein existence level 1. May contribute to antibiotic resistance. From Bacillus subtilis (strain 168).
   4866..4940    +  CDS            small t antigen (fragment): SV40 (simian virus 40) small t antigen
   4942..5007    +  intron         small t intron: SV40 (simian virus 40) small t antigen intron
   5137..5157    +  CDS            SV40 NLS: nuclear localization signal of SV40 (simian virus 40) large T antigen
   5476..5559    +  CDS            large T antigen (fragment): large T antigen from SV40 (simian virus 40)
   5582..5716    +  polyA_signal   SV40 poly(A) signal: SV40 polyadenylation signal
   5717..6143    +  promoter       MT promoter: Drosophila metallothionein promoter
   6692..8344    +  CDS            luciferase: firefly luciferase synthetic luc2 version of the luciferase gene
   9075..9196    +  polyA_signal   SV40 poly(A) signal: SV40 polyadenylation signal
   9221..9522    +  CDS            TcR (fragment): tetracycline efflux protein; tet; confers resistance to tetracycline
   9764..9892    -  CDS            YPB1_ECOLX (fragment): Protein predicted: Swiss-Prot protein existence level 4. From Escherichia coli.
   9896..10029   -  rep_origin     RSF ori (fragment): Plasmids containing the RSF 1030 origin of replication can be propagated in E. coli cells that contain additional plasmids with compatible origins.
