>Addgene plasmid #110118 | Hy_pMT dati MCS circfirefly_1677 | addgene full sequence | sequence record 211050 | Addgene NGS Result
AACTTGTTTATTGCAGCTTATAATGGTTACAAATAAAGCAATAGCATCACAAATTTCACAAATAAAGCAT
TTTTTTCACTGCATTCTAGTTGTGGTTTGTCCAAACTCATCAATGTATCTTATCATGTCTGGATCAATTC
GTTGCAGGACAGGATGTGGTGCCCGATGTGACTAGCTCTTTGCTGCAGGCCGTCCTATCCTCTGGTTCCG
ATAAGAGACCCAGAACTCCGGCCCCCCACCGCCCACCGCCACCCCCATACATATGTGGTACGCAAGTAAG
AGTGCCTGCGCATGCCCCATGTGCCCCACCAAGAGCTTTGCATCCCATACAAGTCCCCAAAGTGGAGAAC
CGAACCAATTCTTCGCGGGCAGAACAAAAGCTTCTGCACACGTCTCCACTCGAATTTGGAGCCGGCCGGC
GTGTGCAAAAGAGGTGAATCGAACGAAAGACCCGTGTGTAAAGCCGCGTTTCCAAAATGTATAAAACCGA
GAGCATCTGGCCAATGTGCATCAGTTGTGGTCAGCAGCAAAATCAAGTGAATCATCTCAGTGCAACTAAA
GGGGGGATCTCGAGCCTCTGCCATGACTATCGTAGAGTAAAAAGGGTTAAGCATTTCCGACCATATAAAG
TATAAATACTCTTGATCAGAATCAATAGCCGAGTCGAACTGGCCATGTCCGCCTCAACCTATGAGGATTG
AAACAAGCATTCATTCTGAATACATAGACGCAGCGCAAGTTTGTTGACTCATATTGTCACACTCACTCTA
ACGCCCACAAAGCGCCTTAACCTGCCACGGACACCTTTTTGAAATTCGAAATATTTCGTTATCTTTTCAT
ATTTTTATTAGTTTTGTAAATTTATATCGAGTTGCAAAAAAAACTATTCCACGCCAACTATAACTCCCAC
AAACCGCCCAAAAATGCCACACCCACTCTTTTAAGAAATGATTCAATTTTGTTGGATTAAATAAGTCGTT
TTCCTTATTTCAATCTATATGCCGAAAACATATTGACCACGCCCACTCTGACCCCTAAAACCGCCCAATT
TTAAAAATTCAAAAAACCCTTTTACGCTTAACAACTTTTTTTGTTTTACAGGCAGGTACCATGGAAGATG
CCAAAAACATTAAGAAGGGCCCAGCGCCATTCTACCCACTCGAAGACGGGACCGCCGGCGAGCAGCTGCA
CAAAGCCATGAAGCGCTACGCCCTGGTGCCCGGCACCATCGCCTTTACCGACGCACATATCGAGGTGGAC
ATTACCTACGCCGAGTACTTCGAGATGAGCGTTCGGCTGGCAGAAGCTATGAAGCGCTATGGGCTGAATA
CAAACCATCGGATCGTGGTGTGCAGCGAGAATAGCTTGCAGTTCTTCATGCCCGTGTTGGGTGCCCTGTT
CATCGGTGTGGCTGTGGCCCCAGCTAACGACATCTACAACGAGCGCGAGCTGCTGAACAGCATGGGCATC
AGCCAGCCCACCGTCGTATTCGTGAGCAAGAAAGGGCTGCAAAAGATCCTCAACGTGCAAAAGAAGCTAC
CGATCATACAAAAGATCATCATCATGGATAGCAAGACCGACTACCAGGGCTTCCAAAGCATGTACACCTT
CGTGACTTCCCATTTGCCACCCGGCTTCAACGAGTACGACTTCGTGCCCGAGAGCTTCGACCGGGACAAA
ACCATCGCCCTGATCATGAACAGTAGTGGCAGTACCGGATTGCCCAAGGGCGTAGCCCTACCGCACCGCA
CCGCTTGTGTCCGATTCAGTCATGCCCGCGACCCCATCTTCGGCAACCAGATCATCCCCGACACCGCTAT
CCTCAGCGTGGTGCCATTTCACCACGGCTTCGGCATGTTCACCACGCTGGGCTACTTGATCTGCGGCTTT
CGGGTCGTGCTCATGTACCGCTTCGAGGAGGAGCTATTCTTGCGCAGCTTGCAAGACTATAAGATTCAAT
CTGCCCTGCTGGTGCCCACACTATTTAGCTTCTTCGCTAAGAGCACTCTCATCGACAAGTACGACCTAAG
CAACTTGCATGAGATCGCCAGCGGCGGGGCGCCGCTCAGCAAGGAGGTAGGTGAGGCCGTGGCCAAACGC
TTCCACCTACCAGGCATCCGCCAGGGCTACGGCCTGACAGAAACAACCAGCGCCATTCTGATCACCCCCG
AAGGGGACGACAAGCCTGGCGCAGTAGGCAAGGTGGTGCCCTTCTTCGAGGCTAAGGTGGTGGACTTGGA
CACCGGTAAGACACTGGGTGTGAACCAGCGCGGCGAGCTGTGCGTCCGTGGCCCCATGATCATGAGCGGC
TACGTTAACAACCCCGAGGCTACAAACGCTCTCATCGACAAGGACGGCTGGCTGCACAGCGGCGACATCG
CCTACTGGGACGAGGACGAGCACTTCTTCATCGTGGACCGGCTGAAGAGCCTGATCAAATACAAGGGCTA
CCAGGTAGCCCCAGCCGAACTGGAGAGCATCCTGCTGCAACACCCCAACATCTTCGACGCCGGGGTCGCC
GGCCTGCCCGACGACGATGCCGGCGAGCTGCCCGCCGCAGTCGTCGTGCTGGAACACGGTAAAACCATGA
CCGAGAAGGAGATCGTGGACTATGTGGCCAGCCAGGTTACAACCGCCAAGAAGCTGCGCGGTGGTGTTGT
GTTCGTGGACGAGGTGCCTAAAGGACTGACCGGCAAGTTGGACGCCCGCAAGATCCGCGAGATTCTCATT
AAGGCCAAGAAGGGCGGCAAGATCGCCGTGTAACCCGGGGAGCTCCAGGTATTGTTTTGAAGATTTTTCT
GCTTATCTATATACTTTAAAGGGAACCTGGTAATCGAATATTCGATGCAGTCCAAACAAGAGTAGTAAAA
AATCAACAGAGAACGCTATTCGAGTTTTTAGACTAGACTATATGTACACCCGATATTTAGCTGTTACGAG
CGCAACAATGAACTTTCAAAATTGTGTGACTGTTTTGGACGTTTTGCAGGTGTAAGTAGGGGCGTGGCCA
AAGTGTTTTTGGTATGTCAATAAAAATTGGCAAGACAATGAAAACGAAGATTAATCAAAACATTTTTTGT
GGGGGCGTGGCAAACAGTTTTTTGGCAAATCGATTTTATTTTATCGATGAAATAATATGAATACATTTTG
CAAGAGCGTGGGAGTGGCAGTTCTGGACGCTTTGTGGGCGTTAGAGGATGCGTAGCAACAAACTTGCGCT
GCGATCTATGCTTAATCTCAACTTTCTAGCTTTTAGTTAGATAGTTTCTGAAATCTCGACGTTCATACAG
GCGGATATGGCCAGTTCGACTCGTCTTTTGATGCTAATCAAGAATATATGTAGTTTATATGGTCGGAAAC
GCTTCCTTCTACCTGTTACATACCTTTAAACAAATCTAATATACGCTTTCCCTCTACGAGTAATGGGTAT
GAAAACAAAAATCAACACGCATCAACGCATTTTGGAAAGTTGAAGGCGTGATAGTGCGGCCGCAACTTGT
TTATTGCAGCTTATAATGGTTACAAATAAAGCAATAGCATCACAAATTTCACAAATAAAGCATTTTTTTC
ACTGCATTCTAGTTGTGGTTTGTCCAAACTCATCAATGTATCTTAACTAGTGGATCCACTAGGGGCCGCC
GACGCGAGGCTGGATGGCCTTCCCCATTATGATTCTTCTCGCTTCCGGCGGCATCGGGATGCCCGCGTTG
CAGGCCATGCTGTCCAGGCAGGTAGATGACGACCATCAGGGACAGCTTCAAGGATCGCTCGCGGCTCTTA
CCAGCCTAACTTCGATCATTGGACCGCTGATCGTCACGGCGATTTATGCCGCCTCGGCGAGCACATGGAA
CGGGTTGGCATGGATTGTAGGCGCCGCCCTATACCTTGTCTGCCTCCCCGCGTTGCGTCGCGGTGCATGG
AGCCGGGCCACCTCGACCTGAATGGAAGCCGGCGGCACCTCGCTAACGGATTCACCACTCCAAGAATTGG
AGCCAATCAATTCTTGCGGAGAACTGTGAATGCGCAAACCAACCCTTGGCAGAACATATCCATCGCGTCC
GCCATCTCCAGCAGCCGCACGCGGCGCATCTCGGGCAGCGTTGGGTCCTGGCCACGGGTGCGCATGATCG
TGCTCCTGTCGTTGAGGACCCGGCTAGGCTGGCGGGGTTGCCTTACTGGTTAGCAGAATGAATCACCGAT
ACGCGAGCGAACGTGAAGCGACTGCTGCTGCAAAACGTCTGCGACCTGAGCAACAACATGAATGGTCTTC
GGTTTCCGTGTTTCGTAAAGTCTGGAAACGCGGAAGTCAGCGCTCTTCCGCTTCCTCGCTCACTGACTCG
CTGCGCTCGGTCGTTCGGCTGCGGCGAGCGGTATCAGCTCACTCAAAGGCGGTAATACGGTTATCCACAG
AATCAGGGGATAACGCAGGAAAGAACATGTGAGCAAAAGGCCAGCAAAAGGCCAGGAACCGTAAAAAGGC
CGCGTTGCTGGCGTTTTTCCATAGGCTCCGCCCCCCTGACGAGCATCACAAAAATCGACGCTCAAGTCAG
AGGTGGCGAAACCCGACAGGACTATAAAGATACCAGGCGTTTCCCCCTGGAAGCTCCCTCGTGCGCTCTC
CTGTTCCGACCCTGCCGCTTACCGGATACCTGTCCGCCTTTCTCCCTTCGGGAAGCGTGGCGCTTTCTCA
TAGCTCACGCTGTAGGTATCTCAGTTCGGTGTAGGTCGTTCGCTCCAAGCTGGGCTGTGTGCACGAACCC
CCCGTTCAGCCCGACCGCTGCGCCTTATCCGGTAACTATCGTCTTGAGTCCAACCCGGTAAGACACGACT
TATCGCCACTGGCAGCAGCCACTGGTAACAGGATTAGCAGAGCGAGGTATGTAGGCGGTGCTACAGAGTT
CTTGAAGTGGTGGCCTAACTACGGCTACACTAGAAGGACAGTATTTGGTATCTGCGCTCTGCTGAAGCCA
GTTACCTTCGGAAAAAGAGTTGGTAGCTCTTGATCCGGCAAACAAACCACCGCTGGTAGCGGTGGTTTTT
TTGTTTGCAAGCAGCAGATTACGCGCAGAAAAAAAGGATCTCAAGAAGATCCTTTGATCTTTTCTACGGG
GTCTGACGCTCAGTGGAACGAAAACTCACGTTAAGGGATTTTGGTCATGAGATTATCAAAAAGGATCTTC
ACCTAGATCCTTTTAAATTAAAAATGAAGTTTTAAATCAATCTAAAGTATATATGAGTAAACTTGGTCTG
ACAGTTACCAATGCTTAATCAGTGAGGCACCTATCTCAGCGATCTGTCTATTTCGTTCATCCATAGTTGC
CTGACTCCCCGTCGTGTAGATAACTACGATACGGGAGGGCTTACCATCTGGCCCCAGTGCTGCAATGATA
CCGCGAGACCCACGCTCACCGGCTCCAGATTTATCAGCAATAAACCAGCCAGCCGGAAGGGCCGAGCGCA
GAAGTGGTCCTGCAACTTTATCCGCCTCCATCCAGTCTATTAATTGTTGCCGGGAAGCTAGAGTAAGTAG
TTCGCCAGTTAATAGTTTGCGCAACGTTGTTGCCATTGCTGCAGGCATCGTGGTGTCACGCTCGTCGTTT
GGTATGGCTTCATTCAGCTCCGGTTCCCAACGATCAAGGCGAGTTACATGATCCCCCATGTTGTGCAAAA
AAGCGGTTAGCTCCTTCGGTCCTCCGATCGTTGTCAGAAGTAAGTTGGCCGCAGTGTTATCACTCATGGT
TATGGCAGCACTGCATAATTCTCTTACTGTCATGCCATCCGTAAGATGCTTTTCTGTGACTGGTGAGTAC
TCAACCAAGTCATTCTGAGAATAGTGTATGCGGCGACCGAGTTGCTCTTGCCCGGCGTCAACACGGGATA
ATACCGCGCCACATAGCAGAACTTTAAAAGTGCTCATCATTGGAAAACGTTCTTCGGGGCGAAAACTCTC
AAGGATCTTACCGCTGTTGAGATCCAGTTCGATGTAACCCACTCGTGCACCCAACTGATCTTCAGCATCT
TTTACTTTCACCAGCGTTTCTGGGTGAGCAAAAACAGGAAGGCAAAATGCCGCAAAAAAGGGAATAAGGG
CGACACGGAAATGTTGAATACTCATACTCTTCCTTTTTCAATATTATTGAAGCATTTATCAGGGTTATTG
TCTCATGAGCGGATACATATTTGAATGTATTTAGAAAAATAAACAAATAGGGGTTCCGCGCACATTTCCC
CGAAAAGTGCCACCTGACGTCTAAGAAACCATTATTATCATGACATTAACCTATAAAAATAGGCGTATCA
CGAGGCCCTTTCGTCTTCAAGAACTCACATTTGTACGAATTTTTTTTTTATCAAAAGTTCGAGTTTTTCA
CCAATTTCCTCATCAACCGAGCAAGGCAAACGGCTTTGAATAATATGGTGTTATATATACATATATCAAA
TCGCTGCTGACTGCGTGATTGATGGCCCCAAGATTACATATTATCGAATCAGGATTCAGAAGGAGATCAA
TGTCAAATGCGGACAGGAACATGAAAGACGCCTGTTATGCGCAATTAAAAATTTGGGTTTAATTGCTGTG
GAAACTGTTGTTGGCGGCATCTTAAGTTCCTGTTTAACAACATCAACTACTTATGTACGTAGAAGCGTTT
AAGCCATTTGCATACAGATGAGAACTGGCTTTTGTGCTAATCAGTCAAGATGACTCCGATGATGATGACT
CATTACCTGACCAGTTTTCGCTGCTTTCTTTTCAACAACTACTTGTATATGTATTGTATCCAATAGCAAT
ACATTGAATTTCCATGGTCTAGTCACGTATTATCATTTAATTGACACCAAGTCGTGTTATTGTTGAGCTA
TCGAGTTCAGCTCAAACATTTCTTATTCCCATGAATAAGCCGGCAAAAATATGCAATCTATGAAAGTTAA
TATAAGCAAACCTTACTTTGACTCAATACCAATGCACTTTGTGTCGATAGGTTCACGCAATTGAGGCGAT
TATTCCGATAACCCAAGCGATTGACTGTTCCCGTTTCGATTCCAATTGAAATTTGGAAATGTACAATAGT
TTTGCTATATGCTGTCAAGTACGCTCTTATCTTCTCTGGGTTTTCTTCAGAGTTTCGAAACGCTTCTTCT
TTTTTTTGTTTTTTTTTTTTTGGAATCTCGTATTTTGGAAGGGGCTCCCCTCTGGAATTTGTTACACTGT
CGTTATCATTGCGAACAAGCGGCCCGAAGCTATCAGCGACTTTAACATTTACAATGCACTTTTTTACGAC
CAATTAAATGTACATTTTCCTTTCTTCGCCCGTTGATAAGCGAACGCGATGTGGCGCAGGCAATGTGTTG
CTCTTGCGACACAAACGCAATCAAAATGGATTCAATTTCGCTTTTTCCCAGTGAAACGAAGAACGAACCG
ACCATCATGATATGCTCCTCTGCATGTTGCGTATTGAATCAATGACAATTTCAATTAAGCCGCCCGTTCG
TCATGCGTTTTCGTGCGCTTCGAAATGCTGATAACGCTGCTGTCCTCCAACTGCTTTGCATGTGGACACA
ATTCCATTTATTTAATTCTTTTATTTGGATCGGTTAAATTAAAAAGCGCCTTGTTACGCATTTAACGTTG
TTTCCGGTGCGTGGTGGTTTCATGCTTCTGGGAACGGCAAATGGGTTTAGGATTGGGAACCCCTCATCAT
CTGTTGGAATATACTATTCAACCTACAAAAGTAACGTTAAACAACACTACTTTATATTTGATATGAATGG
CCACACCTTTTATGCCATAAAACATATTGTAAGAGAATACCACTCTTTTTATTCCTTCTTTCCTTCTTGT
ACGTTTTTTGCTGTAAGTAGGTCGTGGTGCTGGTGTTGCAGTTGAAATAACTTAAAATATAAATCATAAA
ACTCAAACATAAACTTGACTATTTATTTATTTATTAAGAAAGGAAATATAAATTATAAATTACAACAGGT
TATGGACCTGCAGCCAAGCTTGGCGCTCGTCCGGGGGCAATGAGATATGAAAAAGCCTGAACTCACCGCG
ACGTCTGTCGAGAAGTTTCTGATCGAAAAGTTCGACAGCGTCTCCGACCTGATGCAGCTCTCGGAGGGCG
AAGAATCTCGTGCTTTCAGCTTCGATGTAGGAGGGCGTGGATATGTCCTGCGGGTAAATAGCTGCGCCGA
TGGTTTCTACAAAGATCGTTATGTTTATCGGCACTTTGCATCGGCCGCGCTCCCGATTCCGGAAGTGCTT
GACATTGGGGAATTCAGCGAGAGCCTGACCTATTGCATCTCCCGCCGTGCACAGGGTGTCACGTTGCAAG
ACCTGCCTGAAACCGAACTGCCCGCTGTTCTGCAGCCGGTCGCGGAGGCCATGGATGCGATCGCTGCGGC
CGATCTTAGCCAGACGAGCGGGTTCGGCCCATTCGGACCGCAAGGAATCGGTCAATACACTACATGGCGT
GATTTCATATGCGCGATTGCTGATCCCCATGTGTATCACTGGCAAACTGTGATGGACGACACCGTCAGTG
CGTCCGTCGCGCAGGCTCTCGATGAGCTGATGCTTTGGGCCGAGGACTGCCCCGAAGTCCGGCACCTCGT
GCACGCGGATTTCGGCTCCAACAATGTCCTGACGGACAATGGCCGCATAACAGCGGTCATTGACTGGAGC
GAGGCGATGTTCGGGGATTCCCAATACGAGGTCGCCAACATCTTCTTCTGGAGGCCGTGGTTGGCTTGTA
TGGAGCAGCAGACGCGCTACTTCGAGCGGAGGCATCCGGAGCTTGCAGGATCGCCGCGGCTCCGGGCGTA
TATGCTCCGCATTGGTCTTGACCAACTCTATCAGAGCTTGGTTGACGGCAATTTCGATGATGCAGCTTGG
GCGCAGGGTCGATGCGACGCAATCGTCCGATCCGGAGCCGGGACTGTCGGGCGTACACAAATCGCCCGCA
GAAGCGCGGCCGTCTGGACCGATGGCTGTGTAGAAGTACTCGCCGATAGTGGAAACCGACGCCCCAGCAC
TCGTCCGAGGGCAAAGGAATAGAGTAGATGCCGACCGAACAAGAGCTGATTTCGAGAACGCCTCAGCCAG
CAACTCGCGCGAGCCTAGCAAGGCAAATGCGAGAGAACGGCCTTACGCTTGGTGGCACAGTTCTCGTCCA
CAGTTCGCTAAGCTCGCTCGGCTGGGTCGCGGGAGGGCCGGTCGCAGTGATTCAGGCCCTTCTGGATTGT
GTTGGTCCCCAGGGCACGATTGTCATGCCCACGCACTCGGGTGATCTGACTGATCCCGCAGATTGGAGAT
CGCCGCCCGTGCCTGCCGATTGGGTGCAGATCTTTGTGAAGGAACCTTACTTCTGTGGTGTGACATAATT
GGACAAACTACCTACAGAGATTTAAAGCTCTAAGGTAAATATAAAATTTTTAAGTGTATAATGTGTTAAA
CTACTGATTCTAATTGTTTGTGTATTTTAGATTCCAACCTATGGAACTGATGAATGGGAGCAGTGGTGGA
ATGCCTTTAATGAGGAAAACCTGTTTTGCTCAGAAGAAATGCCATCTAGTGATGATGAGGCTACTGCTGA
CTCTCAACATTCTACTCCTCCAAAAAAGAAGAGAAAGGTAGAAGACCCCAAGGACTTTCCTTCAGAATTG
CTAAGTTTTTTGAGTCATGCTGTGTTTAGTAATAGAACTCTTGCTTGCTTTGCTATTTACACCACAAAGG
AAAAAGCTGCACTGCTATACAAGAAAATTATGGAAAAATATTCTGTAACCTTTATAAGTAGGCATAACAG
TTATAATCATAACATACTGTTTTTTCTTACTCCACACAGGCATAGAGTGTCTGCTATTAATAACTATGCT
CAAAAATTGTGTACCTTTAGCTTTTTAATTTGTAAAGGGGTTAATAAGGAATATTTGATGTATAGTGCCT
TGACTAGAGATCATAATCAGCCATACCACATTTGTAGAGGTTTTACTTGCTTTAAAAAACCTCCCACACC
TCCCCCTGAACCTGAAACATAAAATGAATGCAATTGTTGTTGTT
Features (pLannotate 1.2.2; 16 found; start..end, strand, type, name):
      1..135     +  polyA_signal   SV40 poly(A) signal: SV40 polyadenylation signal
    136..562     +  promoter       MT promoter: Drosophila metallothionein promoter
   1111..2763    +  CDS            luciferase: firefly luciferase synthetic luc2 version of the luciferase gene
   3494..3615    +  polyA_signal   SV40 poly(A) signal: SV40 polyadenylation signal
   3640..3941    +  CDS            TcR (fragment): tetracycline efflux protein; tet; confers resistance to tetracycline
   4183..4311    -  CDS            YPB1_ECOLX (fragment): Protein predicted: Swiss-Prot protein existence level 4. From Escherichia coli.
   4496..5084    -  rep_origin     ori: high-copy-number ColE1/pMB1/pBR322/pUC origin of replication
   5255..6115    -  CDS            AmpR: β-lactamase; bla; confers resistance to ampicillin, carbenicillin, and related antibiotics
   6116..6220    -  promoter       AmpR promoter: bla
   7702..7981    +  promoter       copia promoter: strong promoter from the Drosophila transposable element copia (Sinclair et al., 1986)
   8027..9052    +  CDS            HygR: aminoglycoside phosphotransferase from E. coli; aph(4)-Ia; confers resistance to hygromycin
   9070..9342    +  CDS            yokD (fragment): YOKD_BACSU - Experimental evidence at protein level: Swiss-Prot protein existence level 1. May contribute to antibiotic resistance. From Bacillus subtilis (strain 168).
   9339..9413    +  CDS            small t antigen (fragment): SV40 (simian virus 40) small t antigen
   9415..9480    +  intron         small t intron: SV40 (simian virus 40) small t antigen intron
   9610..9630    +  CDS            SV40 NLS: nuclear localization signal of SV40 (simian virus 40) large T antigen
   9949..10032   +  CDS            large T antigen (fragment): large T antigen from SV40 (simian virus 40)
