[The description below was written by a language model from this plasmid's Addgene catalogue record and pLannotate feature annotations shown in this document.]
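Description:
Hy_pMT dati MCS circfirefly_1677 is a 10,054 bp insect expression plasmid designed to produce a 1677-nt circular RNA carrying firefly luciferase sequence in Drosophila cells. It is propagated in E. coli through a high-copy ColE1/pUC-type origin with ampicillin selection from a β-lactamase cassette. For selection in fly cells it carries a hygromycin phosphotransferase gene driven by the copia transposon promoter and followed by SV40 small t intron and early-region sequences ending in an SV40 polyadenylation signal. The short TcR, YPB1, yokD and RSF ori fragments in the annotation appear to be backbone remnants or incidental similarity hits rather than functional parts.

The expression unit begins with the Drosophila metallothionein promoter, which is inducible by metal ions such as copper, and ends at a second SV40 poly(A) signal. Between them lies the firefly luciferase (luc2) coding sequence, inserted between KpnI and XmaI sites of the parental "Hy_pMT dati MCS Exon" backbone. Several hundred base pairs on either side of the luciferase sequence are unannotated. The backbone name suggests these are flanking sequences from the Drosophila dati gene that promote backsplicing of the inserted exon into a circle, but the record does not describe them explicitly. The two feature tables, one from the depositor's sequence and one from repository sequencing, show the same elements in the same order with different start coordinates, so they agree on the architecture.

According to the associated publication title, the plasmid was used in studying length-dependent nuclear export of circular RNAs, as a reporter circle of defined size.
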