Addgene plasmid #110118: Hy_pMT dati MCS circfirefly_1677
Purpose: Expresses a 1677-nt firefly luciferase circular RNA in Drosophila cells
Depositing lab: Jeremy Wilusz. Depositing organization: University of Pennsylvania. Publication: A length-dependent evolutionarily conserved pathway controls nuclear export of circular RNAs. Huang C, Liang D, Tatomer DC, Wilusz JE. Genes Dev. 2018 May 17. pii: gad.314856.118. doi: 10.1101/gad.314856.118. PubMed 29773557.
Backbone
  Vector backbone: Hy_pMT dati MCS Exon
  Total vector size (bp): 10054
  Vector type: Insect Expression
  Selectable markers: Hygromycin
Growth in bacteria
  Bacterial resistance: Ampicillin, 100 μg/mL
  Growth temperature: 37°C
  Growth strain: DH5alpha
  Copy number: Unknown
Gene/Insert
  Gene/Insert name: Firefly luciferase
  Promoter: Metallothionein Promoter (pMT)
  Cloning method: Restriction Enzyme; 5′ cloning site KpnI (not destroyed); 3′ cloning site XmaI (not destroyed)
  Sequencing primers: 5′ gccacacccactcttttaagaaatgat
Terms and licenses: Academic/Nonprofit Terms; Industry Terms: Not Available to Industry
How to cite: Hy_pMT dati MCS circfirefly_1677 was a gift from Jeremy Wilusz (Addgene plasmid # 110118 ; http://n2t.net/addgene:110118 ; RRID:Addgene_110118)
